Addgene plasmid #227903: pML318_SEC23A-N-term_XTEN80-mEGFP-3xHA_pTMPLT
Purpose: Homology repair template for genome engineering. Organelle endogenous marker expressing GFP and epitope tags for mass spectrometry.
Depositing lab: Manuel Leonetti. Depositing organization: Chan Zuckerberg Biohub. Publication: Global organelle profiling reveals subcellular localization and remodeling at proteome scale. Hein MY, Peng D, Todorova V, McCarthy F, Kim K, Liu C, Savy L, Januel C, Baltazar-Nunez R, Sekhar M, Vaid S, Bax S, Vangipuram M, Burgess J, Njoya L, Wang E, Ivanov IE, Byrum JR, Pradeep S, Gonzalez CG, Aniseia Y, Creery JS, McMorrow AH, Sunshine S, Yeung-Levy S, DeFelice BC, Mehta SB, Itzhak DN, Elias JE, Leonetti MD. Cell. 2024 Dec 26:S0092-8674(24)01344-8. doi: 10.1016/j.cell.2024.11.028. PubMed 39742809.
Backbone
  Vector backbone: pTwist Amp High Copy
  Backbone manufacturer: Twist Biosciences
  Vector type: CRISPR
Growth in bacteria
  Bacterial resistance: Ampicillin, 100 μg/mL
  Growth temperature: 37°C
  Growth strain: DH5alpha
  Copy number: High Copy
Gene/Insert
  Gene/Insert name: SEC23A homology arms with XTEN80-mEGFP-3xHA for insertion at N terminus
  Species: H. sapiens (human)
  Cloning method: Golden Gate
Terms and licenses: Academic/Nonprofit Terms; Industry Terms: Not Available to Industry
How to cite: pML318_SEC23A-N-term_XTEN80-mEGFP-3xHA_pTMPLT was a gift from Manuel Leonetti (Addgene plasmid # 227903 ; http://n2t.net/addgene:227903 ; RRID:Addgene_227903)
