[The description below was written by a language model from this plasmid's Addgene catalogue record and pLannotate feature annotations shown in this document.]
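Description:
pML318_SEC23A-N-term_XTEN80-mEGFP-3xHA_pTMPLT is a CRISPR homology-directed repair donor built by Golden Gate assembly in the pTwist Amp High Copy backbone. It is a small (about 4 kb) bacterial plasmid maintained through a high-copy ColE1/pUC-type origin and selected with ampicillin via the bla gene and its native promoter. It carries no mammalian promoter, selection marker or viral elements in the annotation, which fits its role as a passive repair template rather than an expression vector. The record does not describe a guide RNA or nuclease on this plasmid, so these would have to be supplied separately.

The payload is a tag cassette flanked by human SEC23A homology arms, designed for in-frame insertion at the N terminus of the endogenous gene. The annotated order on the forward strand is an HA epitope match (detected only as a fragment of the 3xHA tag), then monomeric EGFP, followed by an unannotated gap of roughly 300 nt that would be consistent with the XTEN80 flexible linker named in the title, and then the start of the SEC23A coding sequence, which lies within the downstream arm. The short hits to C8orf17 and lacZα, and the attB1-like site in the backbone, are probably incidental matches and not functional parts.

After integration, SEC23A, a COPII coat component involved in vesicle budding from the endoplasmic reticulum, is expressed from its own locus as a fluorescent, epitope-tagged fusion. According to the record, this serves as an endogenous organelle marker, with GFP and the epitope tags supporting mass spectrometry-based organelle profiling.
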