Features (pLannotate 1.2.2; 9 found; start..end, strand, type, name):
    105..209     -  promoter       AmpR promoter: bla
    296..339     -  CDS            lacZα (fragment): LacZα fragment of β-galactosidase; lacZ fragment
    490..576     -  CDS            C8orf17 (fragment): MOST1_HUMAN - Experimental evidence at protein level: Swiss-Prot protein existence level 1. May be involved in cell survival, proliferation and progression of cancer cells. From Homo sapiens (Human).
    758..784     +  CDS            3xHA (fragment): three tandem HA epitope tags
    824..1537    +  CDS            mEGFP: mEGFP is a basic (constitutively fluorescent) green fluorescent protein published in 2002, derived from Aequorea victoria. It has moderate acid sensitivity.
   1844..2104    +  CDS            SEC23A (fragment): SC23A_HUMAN - Experimental evidence at protein level: Swiss-Prot protein existence level 1. Component of the coat protein complex II (COPII) which promotes the formation of transport vesicles from the endoplasmic reticulum (ER). The coat has two main functions, the physical deformation of the endoplasmic reticulum membrane into vesicles and the selection of cargo molecules for their transport to the Golgi complex. Required for the translocation of insulin-induced glucose transporter SLC2A4/GLUT4 to the cell membrane (By similarity). From Homo sapiens (Human).
   2408..2996    -  rep_origin     ori: high-copy-number ColE1/pMB1/pBR322/pUC origin of replication
   3113..3137    -  protein_bind   attB1: mutant version of attB; recombination site for the Gateway® BP reaction BP Clonase™
   3237..104     -  CDS            AmpR (across the origin): β-lactamase; bla; confers resistance to ampicillin, carbenicillin, and related antibiotics
>Addgene plasmid #227903 | pML318_SEC23A-N-term_XTEN80-mEGFP-3xHA_pTMPLT | addgene full sequence | sequence record 452489 | Addgene NGS Result
TCAGCATCTTTTACTTTCACCAGCGTTTCTGGGTGAGCAAAAACAGGAAGGCAAAATGCCGCAAAAAAGG
GAATAAGGGCGACACGGAAATGTTGAATACTCATACTCTTCCTTTTTCAATATTATTGAAGCATTTATCA
GGGTTATTGTCTCATGAGCGGATACATATTTGAATGTATTTAGAAAAATAAACAAATAGGGGTTCCGCGC
ACATTTCCCCGAAAAGTGCCAGATACCTGAAACAAAACCCATCGTACGGCCAAGGAAGTCTCCAATAACT
GTGATCCACCACAAGCGCCAGGGTTTTCCCAGTCACGACGTTGTAAAACGACGGCCAGTCATGCATAATC
CGCACGCATCTGGAATAAGGAAGTGCCATTCCGCCTGACCTGGAGCTTACTGGTGTCACTTCTGGGATTA
CAGGCATACGCCACCATGCCTGGCTAATTTTGTATTTTTAGTAGAGACGGGGTTTCTTCGTGTTGGTCAG
GCTGGACTCGAACTCCCGACCTCAGGTGATCCGCCTGTCTCGGCCTCCCAAAGTGCTGGGATTACCGGCG
TGAGCCACGGGGCCCAGCTGGTCCTGATTTCTAAGGTGTTAATATTGCTGAATGAGGGGAGAACATTCAT
ATTTTGAACGTTCTTAAGAGGATCCTGGATTTTAAAATATTTTAAAATTTTGATACAGAAATAAGAATCA
AACTCCACAATGAGTGGTGGTACTTCCGGGTACCCATACGATGTTCCAGATTACGCTTATCCGTATGACG
TCCCGGACTATGCATACCCCTACGATGTACCCGATTACGCCGCTGGAGCTGGCGTGAGCAAGGGCGAGGA
GCTGTTCACCGGGGTGGTGCCCATCCTGGTCGAGCTGGACGGCGACGTAAACGGCCACAAGTTCAGCGTG
TCCGGCGAGGGCGAGGGCGATGCCACCTACGGCAAGCTGACCCTGAAGTTCATCTGCACCACCGGCAAGC
TGCCCGTGCCCTGGCCCACCCTCGTGACCACCCTGACCTACGGCGTGCAGTGCTTCAGCCGCTACCCCGA
CCACATGAAGCAGCACGACTTCTTCAAGTCCGCCATGCCCGAAGGCTACGTCCAGGAGCGCACCATCTTC
TTCAAGGACGACGGCAACTACAAGACCCGCGCCGAGGTGAAGTTCGAGGGCGACACCCTGGTGAACCGCA
TCGAGCTGAAGGGCATCGACTTCAAGGAGGACGGCAACATCCTGGGGCACAAGCTGGAGTACAACTACAA
CAGCCACAACGTCTATATCATGGCCGACAAGCAGAAGAACGGCATCAAGGTGAACTTCAAGATCCGCCAC
AACATCGAGGACGGCAGCGTGCAGCTCGCCGACCACTACCAGCAGAACACCCCCATCGGCGACGGCCCCG
TGCTGCTGCCCGACAACCACTACCTGAGCACCCAGTCCAAGCTGAGCAAAGACCCCAACGAGAAGCGCGA
TCACATGGTCCTGCTGGAGTTCGTGACCGCCGCCGGGATCACTCTCGGCATGGACGAGCTGTACAAGGGT
GGCGGATTGGAAGTTTTGTTTCAAGGTCCAGGATCTAACGGCAGCGGAGGGCCGAGCTCTGGCGCACCCC
CACCAAGTGGAGGGTCACCTGCCGGGTCCCCAACATCTACTGAAGAAGGCACCAGCGAATCCGCAACGCC
CGAGTCAGGCCCTGGTACCTCCACAGAACCATCTGAAGGTAGTGCGCCTGGTTCCCCAGCTGGAAGCCCT
ACTTCCACCGAAGAAGGCACGTCAACCGAACCAAGTGAAGGATCTGCCCCTGGGACCAGCACTGAACCAT
CTGAGGGTGCAGGGAGTGGAAGTACAACCTATTTAGAATTCATTCAACAAAATGAAGAACGAGATGGAGT
CCGATTTAGTTGGAATGTTTGGCCATCAAGTCGACTGGAAGCTACAAGAATGGTTGTTCCTGTGGCAGCC
CTGTTTACACCACTGAAAGAGAGGCCTGACTTACCACCTATTCAATATGAACCTGTTCTGTGTAGTAGGA
CCACTTGCCGTGCAGTTTTGAATCCTTTATGGTAAGTAAAATATATAGAAAAACTAATGTGGCAATGTGA
TTTTAAAATGTCGGGGTTTTTCTGCATATTTTTATAAAAATCCCGTCAGAAGACCGTCAGTGAAGGCTAG
GTGGAGGCTCAGTGATGATAAGTCTGCGATGGTGGATGCATGTGTCATGGTCATAGCTGTTTCCTGTGTG
AAATTGTTATCCGCTCAGAGGGCACAATCCTATTCCGCGCTATCCGACAATCTCCAAGACATTAGGTGGA
GTTCAGTTCGGCGTATGGCATATGTCGCTGGAAAGAACATGTGAGCAAAAGGCCAGCAAAAGGCCAGGAA
CCGTAAAAAGGCCGCGTTGCTGGCGTTTTTCCATAGGCTCCGCCCCCCTGACGAGCATCACAAAAATCGA
CGCTCAAGTCAGAGGTGGCGAAACCCGACAGGACTATAAAGATACCAGGCGTTTCCCCCTGGAAGCTCCC
TCGTGCGCTCTCCTGTTCCGACCCTGCCGCTTACCGGATACCTGTCCGCCTTTCTCCCTTCGGGAAGCGT
GGCGCTTTCTCATAGCTCACGCTGTAGGTATCTCAGTTCGGTGTAGGTCGTTCGCTCCAAGCTGGGCTGT
GTGCACGAACCCCCCGTTCAGCCCGACCGCTGCGCCTTATCCGGTAACTATCGTCTTGAGTCCAACCCGG
TAAGACACGACTTATCGCCACTGGCAGCAGCCACTGGTAACAGGATTAGCAGAGCGAGGTATGTAGGCGG
TGCTACAGAGTTCTTGAAGTGGTGGCCTAACTACGGCTACACTAGAAGAACAGTATTTGGTATCTGCGCT
CTGCTGAAGCCAGTTACCTTCGGAAAAAGAGTTGGTAGCTCTTGATCCGGCAAACAAACCACCGCTGGTA
GCGGTGGTTTTTTTGTTTGCAAGCAGCAGATTACGCGCAGAAAAAAAGGATCTCAAGAAGATCCTTTGAT
CTTTTCTACGGGGTCTGACGCTCTATTCAACAAAGCCGCCGTCCCGTCAAGTCAGCGTAAATGGGTAGGG
GGCTTCAAATCGTCCTCGTGATACCAATTCGGAGCCTGCTTTTTTGTACAAACTTGTTGATAATGGCAAT
TCAAGGATCTTCACCTAGATCCTTTTAAATTAAAAATGAAGTTTTAAATCAATCTAAAGTATATATGAGT
AAACTTGGTCTGACAGTTACCAATGCTTAATCAGTGAGGCACCTATCTCAGCGATCTGTCTATTTCGTTC
ATCCATAGTTGCCTGACTCCCCGTCGTGTAGATAACTACGATACGGGAGGGCTTACCATCTGGCCCCAGT
GCTGCAATGATACCGCGAGAGCCACGCTCACCGGCTCCAGATTTATCAGCAATAAACCAGCCAGCCGGAA
GGGCCGAGCGCAGAAGTGGTCCTGCAACTTTATCCGCCTCCATCCAGTCTATTAATTGTTGCCGGGAAGC
TAGAGTAAGTAGTTCGCCAGTTAATAGTTTGCGCAACGTTGTTGCCATTGCTACAGGCATCGTGGTGTCA
CGCTCGTCGTTTGGTATGGCTTCATTCAGCTCCGGTTCCCAACGATCAAGGCGAGTTACATGATCCCCCA
TGTTGTGCAAAAAAGCGGTTAGCTCCTTCGGTCCTCCGATCGTTGTCAGAAGTAAGTTGGCCGCAGTGTT
ATCACTCATGGTTATGGCAGCACTGCATAATTCTCTTACTGTCATGCCATCCGTAAGATGCTTTTCTGTG
ACTGGTGAGTACTCAACCAAGTCATTCTGAGAATAGTGTATGCGGCGACCGAGTTGCTCTTGCCCGGCGT
CAATACGGGATAATACCGCGCCACATAGCAGAACTTTAAAAGTGCTCATCATTGGAAAACGTTCTTCGGG
GCGAAAACTCTCAAGGATCTTACCGCTGTTGAGATCCAGTTCGATGTAACCCACTCGTGCACCCAACTGA
TCT
